>Addgene plasmid #32933 | pMXs-OLIG2 | addgene full sequence | sequence record 316896 | Addgene NGS Result
CCCGAAAAGTGCCACCTGCATAATGAAAGACCCCACCTGTAGGTTTGGCAAGCTAGCTTAAGTAACGCCA
TTTTGCAAGGCATGGAAAAATACATAACTGAGAATAGAAAAGTTCAGATCAAGGTCAGGAACAGATGGAA
CAGCTGAATATGGGCCAAACAGGATATCTGTGGTAAGCAGTTCCTGCCCCGGCTCAGGGCCAAGAACAGA
TGGAACAGCTGAATATGGGCCAAACAGGATATCTGTGGTAAGCAGTTCCTGCCCCGGCTCAGGGCCAAGA
ACAGATGGTCCCCAGATGCGGTCCAGCCCTCAGCAGTTTCTAGAGAACCATCAGATGTTTCCAGGGTGCC
CCAAGGACCTGAAATGACCCTGTGCCTTATTTGAACTAACCAATCAGTTCGCTTCTCGCTTCTGTTCGCG
CGCTTCTGCTCCCCGAGCTCAATAAAAGAGCCCACAACCCCTCACTCGGCGCGCCAGTCCTCCGATTGAC
TGAGTCGCCCGGGTACCCGTGTATCCAATAAACCCTCTTGCAGTTGCATCCGACTTGTGGTCTCGCTGTT
CCTTGGGAGGGTCTCCTCTGAGTGATTGACTACCCGTCAGCGGGGGTCTTTCATTTGGGGGCTCGTCCGG
GATCGGGAGACCCCTGCCCAGGGACCACCGACCCACCACCGGGAGGTAAGCTGGCCAGCAACTTATCTGT
GTCTGTCCGATTGTCTAGTGTCTATGACTGATTTTATGCGCCTGCGTCGGTACTAGTTAGCTAACTAGCT
CTGTATCTGGCGGACCCGTGGTGGAACTGACGAGTTCGGAACACCCGGCCGCAACCCTGGGAGACGTCCC
AGGGACTTCGGGGGCCGTTTTTGTGGCCCGACCTGAGTCCAAAAATCCCGATCGTTTTGGACTCTTTGGT
GCACCCCCCTAATAGGAGGGATATGTGGTTCTGGTAGGAGACGAGAACCTAAAACAGTTCCCGCCTCCGT
CTGAATTTTTGCTTTCGGTTTGGGACCGAAGCCGCGCCGCGCGTCTTGTCTGCTGCAGCATCGTTCTGTG
TTGTCTCTGTCTGACTGTGTTTCTGTATTTGTCTGAAAATTAGGGCCAGACTGTTACCACTCCCTTAAGT
TTGACCTTAGGTCACTGGAAAGATGTCGAGCGGATCGCTCACAACCAGTCGGTAGATGTCAAGAAGAGAC
GTTGGGTTACCTTCTGCTCTGCAGAATGGCCAACCTTTAACGTCGGATGGCCGCGAGACGGCACCTTTAA
CCGAGACCTCATCACCCAGGTTAAGATCAAGGTCTTTTCACCTGGCCCGCATGGACACCCAGACCAGGTC
CCCTACATCGTGACCTGGGAAGCCTTGGCTTTTGACCCCCCTCCCTGGGTCAAGCCCTTTGTACACCCTA
AGCCTCCGCCTCCTCTTCCTCCATCCGCCCCGTCTCTCCCCCTTGAACCTCCTCGTTCGACCCCGCCTCG
ATCCTCCCTTTATCCAGCCCTCACTCCTTCTCTAGGCGCCCCCATATGGCCATATGAGATCTTATATGGG
GCACCCCCGCCCCTTGTAAACTTCCCTGACCCTGACATGACAAGAGTTACTAACAGCCCCTCTCTCCAAG
CTCACTTACAGGCTCTCTACTTAGTCCAGCACGAAGTCTGGAGACCTCTGGCGGCAGCCTACCAAGAACA
ACTGGACCGACCGGTGGTACCTCACCCTTACCGAGTCGGCGACACAGTGTGGGTCCGCCGACACCAGACT
AAGAACCTAGAACCTCGCTGGAAAGGACCTTACACAGTCCTGCTGACCACCCCCACCGCCCTCAAAGTAG
ACGGCATCGCAGCTTGGATACACGCCGCCCACGTGAAGGCTGCCGACCCCGGGGGTGGACCATCCTCTAG
ACTGCCGGATCTAGCTAGTTAATCACAAGTTTGTACAAAAAAGCAGGCTCCGCGGCCGCCCCCTTCACCA
TGGACTCGGACGCCAGCCTGGTGTCCAGCCGCCCGTCGTCGCCAGAGCCCGATGACCTTTTTCTGCCGGC
CCGGAGTAAGGGCAGCAGCGGCAGCGCCTTCACTGGGGGCACCGTGTCCTCGTCCACCCCGAGTGACTGC
CCGCCGGAGCTGAGCGCCGAGCTGCGCGGCGCTATGGGCTCTGCGGGCGCGCATCCTGGGGACAAGCTAG
GAGGCAGTGGCTTCAAGTCATCCTCGTCCAGCACCTCGTCGTCTACGTCGTCGGCGGCTGCGTCGTCCAC
CAAGAAGGACAAGAAGCAAATGACAGAGCCGGAGCTGCAGCAGCTGCGTCTCAAGATCAACAGCCGCGAG
CGCAAGCGCATGCACGACCTCAACATCGCCATGGATGGCCTCCGCGAGGTCATGCCGTACGCACACGGCC
CTTCGGTGCGCAAGCTTTCCAAGATCACCACGCTGCTGCTGGCGCGCAACTACATCCTCATGCTCACCAA
CTCGCTGGAGGAGATGAAGCGACTGGTGAGCGAGATCTACGGGGGCCACCACGCTGGCTTCCACCCGTCG
GCCTGCGGCGGCCTGGCGCACTCCGCGCCCCTGCCCGCCGCCACCGCGCACCCGGCAGCAGCAGCGCACG
CCGCACATCACCCCGCGGTGCACCACCCCATCCTGCCGCCCGCCGCCGCAGCGGCTGCTGCCGCCGCTGC
AGCCGCGGCTGTGTCCAGCGCCTCTCTGCCCGGATCCGGGCTGCCGTCGGTCGGCTCAATCCGTCCACCG
CACGGCCTACTCAAGTCTCCGTCTGCTGCCGCGGCCGCCCCGCTGGGGGGCGGGGGCGGCGGCAGTGGGG
CGAGCGGGGGCTTCCAGCACTGGGGCGGCATGCCCTGCCCCTGCAGCATGTGCCAGGTGCCGCCGCCGCA
CCACCACGTGTCGGCTATGGGCGCCGGCAGCCTGCCGCGCCTCACCTCCGACGCCAAGTGAGGCGGCAAG
GGTGGGCGCGCCGACCCAGCTTTCTTGTACAAAGTGGTGATGACGATAAAATAAAAGATTTTATTTAGTC
TCCAGAAAAAGGGGGGAATGAAAGACCCCACCTGTAGGTTTGGCAAGCTAGCTTAAGTAACGCCATTTTG
CAAGGCATGGAAAAATACATAACTGAGAATAGAGAAGTTCAGATCAAGGTCAGGAACAGATGGAACAGCT
GAATATGGGCCAAACAGGATATCTGTGGTAAGCAGTTCCTGCCCCGGCTCAGGGCCAAGAACAGATGGAA
CAGCTGAATATGGGCCAAACAGGATATCTGTGGTAAGCAGTTCCTGCCCCGGCTCAGGGCCAAGAACAGA
TGGTCCCCAGATGCGGTCCAGCCCTCAGCAGTTTCTAGAGAACCATCAGATGTTTCCAGGGTGCCCCAAG
GACCTGAAATGACCCTGTGCCTTATTTGAACTAACCAATCAGTTCGCTTCTCGCTTCTGTTCGCGCGCTT
CTGCTCCCCGAGCTCAATAAAAGAGCCCACAACCCCTCACTCGGGGCGCCAGTCCTCCGATTGACTGAGT
CGCCCGGGTACCCGTGTATCCAATAAACCCTCTTGCAGTTGCATCCGACTTGTGGTCTCGCTGTTCCTTG
GGAGGGTCTCCTCTGAGTGATTGACTACCCGTCAGCGGGGGTCTTTCACATGCAGCATGTATCAAAATTA
ATTTGGTTTTTTTTCTTAAGTATTCGTATTGGGCGCTCTTCCGCTTCCTCGCTCACTGACTCGCTGCGCT
CGGTCGTTCGGCTGCGGCGAGCGGTATCAGCTCACTCAAAGGCGGTAATACGGTTATCCACAGAATCAGG
GGATAACGCAGGAAAGAACATGTGAGCAAAAGGCCAGCAAAAGGCCAGGAACCGTAAAAAGGCCGCGTTG
CTGGCGTTTTTCCATAGGCTCCGCCCCCCTGACGAGCATCACAAAAATCGACGCTCAAGTCAGAGGTGGC
GAAACCCGACAGGACTATAAAGATACCAGGCGTTTCCCCCTGGAAGCTCCCTCGTGCGCTCTCCTGTTCC
GACCCTGCCGCTTACCGGATACCTGTCCGCCTTTCTCCCTTCGGGAAGCGTGGCGCTTTCTCATAGCTCA
CGCTGTAGGTATCTCAGTTCGGTGTAGGTCGTTCGCTCCAAGCTGGGCTGTGTGCACGAACCCCCCGTTC
AGCCCGACCGCTGCGCCTTATCCGGTAACTATCGTCTTGAGTCCAACCCGGTAAGACACGACTTATCGCC
ACTGGCAGCAGCCACTGGTAACAGGATTAGCAGAGCGAGGTATGTAGGCGGTGCTACAGAGTTCTTGAAG
TGGTGGCCTAACTACGGCTACACTAGAAGAACAGTATTTGGTATCTGCGCTCTGCTGAAGCCAGTTACCT
TCGGAAAAAGAGTTGGTAGCTCTTGATCCGGCAAACAAACCACCGCTGGTAGCGGTGGTTTTTTTGTTTG
CAAGCAGCAGATTACGCGCAGAAAAAAAGGATCTCAAGAAGATCCTTTGATCTTTTCTACGGGGTCTGAC
GCTCAGTGGAACGAAAACTCACGTTAAGGGATTTTGGTCATGAGATTATCAAAAAGGATCTTCACCTAGA
TCCTTTTGCGGCCGGCCGCAAATCAATCTAAAGTATATATGAGTAAACTTGGTCTGACAGTTACCAATGC
TTAATCAGTGAGGCACCTATCTCAGCGATCTGTCTATTTCGTTCATCCATAGTTGCCTGACTCCCCGTCG
TGTAGATAACTACGATACGGGAGGGCTTACCATCTGGCCCCAGTGCTGCAATGATACCGCGAGACCCACG
CTCACCGGCTCCAGATTTATCAGCAATAAACCAGCCAGCCGGAAGGGCCGAGCGCAGAAGTGGTCCTGCA
ACTTTATCCGCCTCCATCCAGTCTATTAATTGTTGCCGGGAAGCTAGAGTAAGTAGTTCGCCAGTTAATA
GTTTGCGCAACGTTGTTGCCATTGCTACAGGCATCGTGGTGTCACGCTCGTCGTTTGGTATGGCTTCATT
CAGCTCCGGTTCCCAACGATCAAGGCGAGTTACATGATCCCCCATGTTGTGCAAAAAAGCGGTTAGCTCC
TTCGGTCCTCCGATCGTTGTCAGAAGTAAGTTGGCCGCAGTGTTATCACTCATGGTTATGGCAGCACTGC
ATAATTCTCTTACTGTCATGCCATCCGTAAGATGCTTTTCTGTGACTGGTGAGTACTCAACCAAGTCATT
CTGAGAATAGTGTATGCGGCGACCGAGTTGCTCTTGCCCGGCGTCAATACGGGATAATACCGCGCCACAT
AGCAGAACTTTAAAAGTGCTCATCATTGGAAAACGTTCTTCGGGGCGAAAACTCTCAAGGATCTTACCGC
TGTTGAGATCCAGTTCGATGTAACCCACTCGTGCACCCAACTGATCTTCAGCATCTTTTACTTTCACCAG
CGTTTCTGGGTGAGCAAAAACAGGAAGGCAAAATGCCGCAAAAAAGGGAATAAGGGCGACACGGAAATGT
TGAATACTCATACTCTTCCTTTTTCAATATTATTGAAGCATTTATCAGGGTTATTGTCTCATGAGCGGAT
ACATATTTGAATGTATTTAGAAAAATAAACAAATAGGGGTTCCGCGCACATTTC
Features (pLannotate 1.2.2; 13 found; start..end, strand, type, name):
     22..615     +  LTR            LTR: long terminal repeat from Moloney murine leukemia virus
    678..877     +  misc_feature   MMLV Ψ: packaging signal of Moloney murine leukemia virus (MMLV)
    929..1017    +  misc_feature   MESV Ψ (fragment): packaging signal of murine embryonic stem cell virus
   1094..1510    +  CDS            gag (truncated): truncated Moloney murine leukemia virus (MMLV) gag gene lacking the start codon
   1520..1894    +  misc_feature   pol region: Moloney murine leukemia virus (MMLV) pol region containing the splice acceptor site
   1915..1939    +  protein_bind   attB1: mutant version of attB; recombination site for the Gateway® BP reaction BP Clonase™
   1960..2928    +  CDS            OLIG2: OLIG2_HUMAN - Also known as BHLHB1, BHLHE19, PRKCBP2, RACK17. Experimental evidence at protein level: Swiss-Prot protein existence level 1. Required for oligodendrocyte and motor neuron specification in the spinal cord, as well as for the development of somatic motor neurons in the hindbrain. Functions together with ZNF488 to promote oligodendrocyte differentiation. Cooperates with OLIG1 to establish the pMN domain of the embryonic neural tube. Antagonist of V2 interneuron and of NKX2-2-induced V3 interneuron development. From Homo sapiens (Human).
   2954..2978    -  protein_bind   attB2: mutant version of attB; recombination site for the Gateway® BP reaction BP Clonase™
   3027..3148    +  LTR            3' LTR (ΔU3) (fragment): self-inactivating 3' long terminal repeat (LTR) from Moloney murine leukemia virus
   3149..3618    +  LTR            LTR: long terminal repeat from Moloney murine leukemia virus
   3859..4447    -  rep_origin     ori: high-copy-number ColE1/pMB1/pBR322/pUC origin of replication
   4611..5471    -  CDS            AmpR: β-lactamase; bla; confers resistance to ampicillin, carbenicillin, and related antibiotics
   5472..5576    -  promoter       AmpR promoter: bla
