[The description below was written by a language model from this plasmid's Addgene catalogue record and pLannotate feature annotations shown in this document.]
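Description:
pMXs-OLIG2 is a Moloney murine leukemia virus-based retroviral expression vector carrying the human OLIG2 coding sequence in the pMXs backbone. It is propagated in bacteria through a high-copy ColE1/pUC-type origin and selected with ampicillin via the β-lactamase gene and its native promoter. The record lists no mammalian selection marker or reporter, and none appears in the feature table, so transduced cells are not selectable through this plasmid itself.

The viral portion begins with a 5' MMLV LTR, which the record names as the promoter driving the insert. It is followed by the MMLV packaging signal (with an annotated fragment resembling the MESV Ψ), a truncated gag segment lacking its start codon that extends the packaging region, and a stretch of pol sequence containing the splice acceptor. The OLIG2 open reading frame sits downstream, flanked by attB1 and attB2 sites that remain from Gateway recombination into the vector, and no epitope tag is annotated. A 3' LTR closes the proviral unit; the annotation software splits it into a short fragment labelled as ΔU3 plus a longer standard LTR match, which is not clear evidence of a self-inactivating design, particularly as expression is recorded as LTR-driven. Because gag, pol and env functions are absent, these must be supplied in trans by a packaging system to produce replication-defective virus.

OLIG2 is a bHLH transcription factor required for motor neuron and oligodendrocyte specification in the spinal cord. The associated publication concerns conversion of mouse and human fibroblasts into functional spinal motor neurons, indicating use of the plasmid for retroviral delivery of OLIG2 in transcription factor-based reprogramming.
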