Addgene plasmid #32933: pMXs-OLIG2
Depositing lab: Kevin Eggan. Depositing organization: Harvard University. Publication: Conversion of mouse and human fibroblasts into functional spinal motor neurons. Son EY, Ichida JK, Wainger BJ, Toma JS, Rafuse VF, Woolf CJ, Eggan K. Cell Stem Cell. 2011 Sep 2;9(3):205-18. 10.1016/j.stem.2011.07.014 PubMed 21852222.
Backbone
  Vector backbone: pMXs
  Backbone size w/o insert (bp): 4800
  Vector type: Mammalian Expression, Retroviral
Growth in bacteria
  Bacterial resistance: Ampicillin, 100 μg/mL
  Growth temperature: 37°C
  Growth strain: Stbl3
  Copy number: Unknown
Gene/Insert
  Gene/Insert name: OLIG2
  Species: H. sapiens (human)
  Entrez Gene: OLIG2 (a.k.a. BHLHB1, OLIGO2, PRKCBP2, RACK17, bHLHe19)
  Promoter: 5'LTR
  Cloning method: Gateway Cloning
  Sequencing primers: 5′ pLXSN 5'
Terms and licenses: Academic/Nonprofit Terms; Industry Terms: Not Available to Industry
How to cite: pMXs-OLIG2 was a gift from Kevin Eggan (Addgene plasmid # 32933 ; http://n2t.net/addgene:32933 ; RRID:Addgene_32933)
