>Addgene plasmid #32933 | pMXs-OLIG2 | addgene partial sequence | sequence record 39848 | pMX-S1811 (GACGGCATCGCAGCTTGGATACAC)
GGTGGACCATCCTCTAGACTGCCGGATCTAGCTAGTTAATCACAAGTTTGTACAAAAAAGCAGGCTCCGC
GGCCGCCCCCTTCACCATGGACTCGGACGCCAGCCTGGTGTCCAGCCGCCCGTCGTCGCCAGAGCCCGAT
GACCTTTTTCTGCCGGCCCGGAGTAAGGGCAGCAGCGGCAGCGCCTTCACTGGGGGCACCGTGTCCTCGT
CCACCCCGAGTGACTGCCCGCCGGAGCTGAGCGCCGAGCTGCGCGGCGCTATGGGCTCTGCGGGCGCGCA
TCCTGGGGACAAGCTAGGAGGCAGTGGCTTCAAGTCATCCTCGTCCAGCACCTCGTCGTCTACGTCGTCG
GCGGCTGCGTCGTCCACCAAGAAGGACAAGAAGCAAATGACAGAGCCGGAGCTGCAGCAGCTGCGTCTCA
AGATCAACAGCCGCGAGCGCAAGCGCATGCACGACCTCAACATCGCCATGGATGGCCTCCGCGAGGTCAT
GCCGTACGCACACGGCCCTTCGGTGCGCAAGCTTTCCAAGATCACCACGCTGCTGCTGGCGCGCAACTAC
ATCCTCATGCTCACCAACTCGCTGGAGGAGATGAAGCGACTGGTGAGCGAGATCTACGGGGGCCACCACG
CTGGCTTCCACCCGTCGGCCTGCGGCGGCCTGGCGCACTCCGCGCCCCTGCCCGCCGCCACCGCGCACCC
GGCAGCAGCAGCGCACGCCGCACATCACCCCGCGGTGCACCACCCCATCCTGCCGCCCGCCGCCGCAGCG
GCTGCTGCCGCCGCTGCAGCCGCGGCTGTGTCCAGCGCCTCTCTGCCCGGATCCGGGCTGCCGTCGGTCG
GCTCAATCCGTCCACCGCACGGCCTACTCAAGTCTCCGTCTGCTGCCGCGGCCGCCCCG
